Addgene plasmid #146782: pLNHA-C1-HsXRN1_1535-1706_K
Purpose: Mammalian Expression of HsXRN1_1535-1706
Depositing lab: Elisa Izaurralde. Depositing organization: Max Planck Institute for Developmental Biology. Publication: A direct interaction between DCP1 and XRN1 couples mRNA decapping to 5' exonucleolytic degradation. Braun JE, Truffault V, Boland A, Huntzinger E, Chang CT, Haas G, Weichenrieder O, Coles M, Izaurralde E. Nat Struct Mol Biol. 2012 Dec;19(12):1324-31. doi: 10.1038/nsmb.2413. Epub 2012 Nov 11. PubMed 23142987.
Backbone
  Vector backbone: Unknown
  Vector type: Mammalian Expression
Growth in bacteria
  Bacterial resistance: Kanamycin, 50 μg/mL
  Growth temperature: 37°C
  Growth strain: DH5alpha
  Copy number: High Copy
Gene/Insert
  Gene/Insert name: HsXRN1_1535-1706
  Species: H. sapiens (human)
  Mutation: one non silent mutation S1688P compared to the sequence given by NCBI : NM_019001.3
  Entrez Gene: XRN1 (a.k.a. SEP1)
  Cloning method: Unknown
Terms and licenses: Academic/Nonprofit Terms; Industry Terms: Not Available to Industry
Depositor comments: Plasmids from this collection were made available to the research community and donated after the lab closed. Please note that the sequence provided by the depositing laboratory may be theoretical/predicted or based on Sanger sequencing results. There may be discrepancies between sequencing results obtained by Addgene and the depositor sequence. If an Addgene verified sequence is not available, please contact before placing your order to request that our lab fully sequence the plasmid.
How to cite: pLNHA-C1-HsXRN1_1535-1706_K was a gift from Elisa Izaurralde (Addgene plasmid # 146782 ; http://n2t.net/addgene:146782 ; RRID:Addgene_146782)
