[The description below was written by a language model from this plasmid's Addgene catalogue record and pLannotate feature annotations shown in this document.]
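Description:
pLNHA-C1-HsXRN1_1535-1706_K is a 4,684 nt mammalian expression plasmid carrying a C-terminal fragment (residues 1535–1706) of human XRN1 (also known as SEP1), the major cytoplasmic 5'-3' exoribonuclease involved in mRNA decay. The catalogue lists the backbone as unknown. The annotated layout (CMV enhancer/promoter, insert, SV40 poly(A) signal, f1 ori, dual-promoter NeoR/KanR cassette, pUC-type origin) resembles a "C1"-style vector in which the insert sits downstream of an N-terminal tag. The "LNHA" in the name suggests a lambdaN-HA tag, as used in RNA tethering assays. No tag is annotated in the feature table, however. The roughly 120 nt between the T7 promoter and the start of the XRN1 fragment is unannotated, so the identity of any N-terminal fusion is not confirmed by the record. The insert carries one non-silent change, S1688P, relative to the NCBI reference transcript.

The plasmid replicates in bacteria from a high-copy ColE1/pUC origin and is selected with kanamycin. The Tn5 aminoglycoside phosphotransferase gene is driven by both the bacterial AmpR (bla) promoter and the SV40 early promoter and is terminated by the HSV TK poly(A) signal, so the same marker can confer G418 resistance in mammalian cells. The f1 origin allows single-stranded DNA production. Short hits to an HIV-1 LTR, SV40 large T antigen, ble and bGH poly(A) are small fragments, most likely backbone remnants or annotation artefacts rather than functional parts.

The stated purpose is expression of this XRN1 fragment in mammalian cells. The associated publication concerns a direct DCP1–XRN1 interaction that couples mRNA decapping to 5' exonucleolytic degradation. The depositor notes that the sequence may be theoretical rather than fully verified.
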