Features (pLannotate 1.2.2; 15 found; start..end, strand, type, name):
     61..364     +  enhancer       CMV enhancer: human cytomegalovirus immediate early enhancer
    365..568     +  promoter       CMV promoter: human cytomegalovirus (CMV) immediate early promoter
    564..597     +  LTR            5' LTR (truncated) (fragment): truncated 5' long terminal repeat (LTR) from HIV-1
    613..631     +  promoter       T7 promoter: promoter for bacteriophage T7 RNA polymerase
    755..1339    +  CDS            XRN1 (fragment): XRN1_HUMAN - Also known as SEP1. Experimental evidence at protein level: Swiss-Prot protein existence level 1. Major 5'-3' exoribonuclease involved in mRNA decay. Required for the 5'-3'-processing of the G4 tetraplex-containing DNA and RNA substrates. The kinetic of hydrolysis is faster for G4 RNA tetraplex than for G4 DNA tetraplex and monomeric RNA tetraplex. Binds to RNA and DNA (By similarity). Plays a role in replication-dependent histone mRNA degradation. May act as a tumor suppressor protein in osteogenic sarcoma (OGS). From Homo sapiens (Human).
   1365..1449    +  CDS            large T antigen (fragment): large T antigen from SV40 (simian virus 40)
   1472..1593    +  polyA_signal   SV40 poly(A) signal: SV40 polyadenylation signal
   1627..2055    -  rep_origin     f1 ori (sequence partly withheld): f1 bacteriophage origin of replication; arrow indicates direction of (+) strand synthesis
   2082..2186    +  promoter       AmpR promoter: bla
   2188..2545    +  promoter       SV40 promoter: SV40 enhancer and early promoter
   2580..3374    +  CDS            NeoR/KanR: aminoglycoside phosphotransferase from Tn5; aph(3')-II (or nptII); confers resistance to neomycin, kanamycin, and G418 (Geneticin®)
   3395..3547    +  CDS            ble (fragment): BLE_KLEPN - Experimental evidence at protein level: Swiss-Prot protein existence level 1. Binding protein with a strong affinity to the bleomycin family of antibiotics. Binds to CL990; an antimitotic-antibiotic compound. From Klebsiella pneumoniae.
   3606..3653    +  polyA_signal   HSV TK poly(A) signal: herpes simplex virus thymidine kinase polyadenylation signal (Cole and Stacy, 1985)
   3744..3760    -  polyA_signal   bGH poly(A) signal (fragment): bovine growth hormone polyadenylation signal
   3982..4570    +  rep_origin     ori: high-copy-number ColE1/pMB1/pBR322/pUC origin of replication
>Addgene plasmid #146782 | pLNHA-C1-HsXRN1_1535-1706_K | depositor full sequence | sequence record 289228 | Full Sequence
TAGTTATTAATAGTAATCAATTACGGGGTCATTAGTTCATAGCCCATATATGGAGTTCCGCGTTACATAA
CTTACGGTAAATGGCCCGCCTGGCTGACCGCCCAACGACCCCCGCCCATTGACGTCAATAATGACGTATG
TTCCCATAGTAACGCCAATAGGGACTTTCCATTGACGTCAATGGGTGGAGTATTTACGGTAAACTGCCCA
CTTGGCAGTACATCAAGTGTATCATATGCCAAGTACGCCCCCTATTGACGTCAATGACGGTAAATGGCCC
GCCTGGCATTATGCCCAGTACATGACCTTATGGGACTTTCCTACTTGGCAGTACATCTACGTATTAGTCA
TCGCTATTACCATGGTGATGCGGTTTTGGCAGTACATCAATGGGCGTGGATAGCGGTTTGACTCACGGGG
ATTTCCAAGTCTCCACCCCATTGACGTCAATGGGAGTTTGTTTTGGCACCAAAATCAACGGGACTTTCCA
AAATGTCGTAACAACTCCGCCCCATTGACGCAAATGGGCGGTAGGCGTGTACGGTGGGAGGTCTATATAA
GCAGAGCTCTCTGGCTAACTAGAGAACCCACTGCTTACTGGCTTATCGAAATTAATACGACTCACTATAG
GGAGACCCAAGCTCTAGCGCTACCGGTCGCCACCATGGACGCACAAACACGACGACGTGAGCGTCGCGCT
GAGAAACAAGCTCAATGGAAAGCTGCAAACGGTGGATCTCCTCCACATATGGCTTACCCATACGATGTTC
CAGATTACGCTCCTCCATCTCGAGCTCAAGCTTCGAATTCTGCAGTCGACATGTTTCCCCCACCTACTGG
CTGGGATCACTATGGAAGCAACTATGCATTGGGGGCAGCTAATATAATGCCTTCGTCGTCTCATCTCTTT
GGCTCAATGCCATGGGGACCATCGGTGCCAGTTCCTGGGAAGCCCTTCCATCATACTTTATATTCTGGGA
CCATGCCCATGGCTGGGGGAATACCAGGGGGTGTGCACAATCAGTTTATACCTCTGCAGGTTACTAAAAA
AAGGGTTGCAAACAAAAAGAACTTTGAGAATAAGGAAGCCCAGAGTTCTCAAGCCACTCCAGTTCAGACT
AGCCAGCCAGATTCTTCCAACATTGTCAAAGTAAGTCCACGGGAGAGCTCATCAGCTTCTTTGAAGTCCT
CTCCGATTGCTCAACCTGCATCTTCTTTTCAAGTTGAAACTGCCTCTCAAGGCCATAGTATATCTCACCA
TAAGTCAACACCAATCTCTTCTCCAAGAAGAAAATCAAGAAAACTGGCTGTTAATTTTGGTGTTTCTAAA
CCTTCTGAGTAAGGATCCACCGGATCTAGATAACTGATCATAATCAGCCATACCACATTTGTAGAGGTTT
TACTTGCTTTAAAAAACCTCCCACACCTCCCCCTGAACCTGAAACATAAAATGAATGCAATTGTTGTTGT
TAACTTGTTTATTGCAGCTTATAATGGTTACAAATAAAGCAATAGCATCACAAATTTCACAAATAAAGCA
TTTTTTTCACTGCATTCTAGTTGTGGTTTGTCCAAACTCATCAATGTATCTTAACGCGTAAATTGTAAGC
GTTAATATTTTGTTAAAATTCGCGTTAAATTTTTGTTAAATCAGCTCATTTTTTAACCAATAGGCCGAAA
TCGGCAAAATCCCTTATAAATCAAAAGAATAGACCGAGATAGGGT
[37 nt withheld, positions 1726-1762]
AAAGAACGTGGACTCCAACGTCAAAGG
[49 nt withheld, positions 1790-1838]
T
[91 nt withheld, positions 1840-1930]
G
[124 nt withheld, positions 1932-2055]
CAGGTGGCACTTTTCGGGGAAATGTGCGCGGAACCCCTATTTGTTTATTTTTCTAAATACATTCAAATAT
GTATCCGCTCATGAGACAATAACCCTGATAAATGCTTCAATAATATTGAAAAAGGAAGAGTCCTGAGGCG
GAAAGAACCAGCTGTGGAATGTGTGTCAGTTAGGGTGTGGAAAGTCCCCAGGCTCCCCAGCAGGCAGAAG
TATGCAAAGCATGCATCTCAATTAGTCAGCAACCAGGTGTGGAAAGTCCCCAGGCTCCCCAGCAGGCAGA
AGTATGCAAAGCATGCATCTCAATTAGTCAGCAACCATAGTCCCGCCCCTAACTCCGCCCATCCCGCCCC
TAACTCCGCCCAGTTCCGCCCATTCTCCGCCCCATGGCTGACTAATTTTTTTTATTTATGCAGAGGCCGA
GGCCGCCTCGGCCTCTGAGCTATTCCAGAAGTAGTGAGGAGGCTTTTTTGGAGGCCTAGGCTTTTGCAAA
GATCGATCAAGAGACAGGATGAGGATCGTTTCGCATGATTGAACAAGATGGATTGCACGCAGGTTCTCCG
GCCGCTTGGGTGGAGAGGCTATTCGGCTATGACTGGGCACAACAGACAATCGGCTGCTCTGATGCCGCCG
TGTTCCGGCTGTCAGCGCAGGGGCGCCCGGTTCTTTTTGTCAAGACCGACCTGTCCGGTGCCCTGAATGA
ACTGCAAGACGAGGCAGCGCGGCTATCGTGGCTGGCCACGACGGGCGTTCCTTGCGCAGCTGTGCTCGAC
GTTGTCACTGAAGCGGGAAGGGACTGGCTGCTATTGGGCGAAGTGCCGGGGCAGGATCTCCTGTCATCTC
ACCTTGCTCCTGCCGAGAAAGTATCCATCATGGCTGATGCAATGCGGCGGCTGCATACGCTTGATCCGGC
TACCTGCCCATTCGACCACCAAGCGAAACATCGCATCGAGCGAGCACGTACTCGGATGGAAGCCGGTCTT
GTCGATCAGGATGATCTGGACGAAGAGCATCAGGGGCTCGCGCCAGCCGAACTGTTCGCCAGGCTCAAGG
CGAGCATGCCCGACGGCGAGGATCTCGTCGTGACCCATGGCGATGCCTGCTTGCCGAATATCATGGTGGA
AAATGGCCGCTTTTCTGGATTCATCGACTGTGGCCGGCTGGGTGTGGCGGACCGCTATCAGGACATAGCG
TTGGCTACCCGTGATATTGCTGAAGAGCTTGGCGGCGAATGGGCTGACCGCTTCCTCGTGCTTTACGGTA
TCGCCGCTCCCGATTCGCAGCGCATCGCCTTCTATCGCCTTCTTGACGAGTTCTTCTGAGCGGGACTCTG
GGGTTCGAAATGACCGACCAAGCGACGCCCAACCTGCCATCACGAGATTTCGATTCCACCGCCGCCTTCT
ATGAAAGGTTGGGCTTCGGAATCGTTTTCCGGGACGCCGGCTGGATGATCCTCCAGCGCGGGGATCTCAT
GCTGGAGTTCTTCGCCCACCCTAGGGGGAGGCTAACTGAAACACGGAAGGAGACAATACCGGAAGGAACC
CGCGCTATGACGGCAATAAAAAGACAGAATAAAACGCACGGTGTTGGGTCGTTTGTTCATAAACGCGGGG
TTCGGTCCCAGGGCTGGCACTCTGTCGATACCCCACCGAGACCCCATTGGGGCCAATACGCCCGCGTTTC
TTCCTTTTCCCCACCCCACCCCCCAAGTTCGGGTGAAGGCCCAGGGCTCGCAGCCAACGTCGGGGCGGCA
GGCCCTGCCATAGCCTCAGGTTACTCATATATACTTTAGATTGATTTAAAACTTCATTTTTAATTTAAAA
GGATCTAGGTGAAGATCCTTTTTGATAATCTCATGACCAAAATCCCTTAACGTGAGTTTTCGTTCCACTG
AGCGTCAGACCCCGTAGAAAAGATCAAAGGATCTTCTTGAGATCCTTTTTTTCTGCGCGTAATCTGCTGC
TTGCAAACAAAAAAACCACCGCTACCAGCGGTGGTTTGTTTGCCGGATCAAGAGCTACCAACTCTTTTTC
CGAAGGTAACTGGCTTCAGCAGAGCGCAGATACCAAATACTGTCCTTCTAGTGTAGCCGTAGTTAGGCCA
CCACTTCAAGAACTCTGTAGCACCGCCTACATACCTCGCTCTGCTAATCCTGTTACCAGTGGCTGCTGCC
AGTGGCGATAAGTCGTGTCTTACCGGGTTGGACTCAAGACGATAGTTACCGGATAAGGCGCAGCGGTCGG
GCTGAACGGGGGGTTCGTGCACACAGCCCAGCTTGGAGCGAACGACCTACACCGAACTGAGATACCTACA
GCGTGAGCTATGAGAAAGCGCCACGCTTCCCGAAGGGAGAAAGGCGGACAGGTATCCGGTAAGCGGCAGG
GTCGGAACAGGAGAGCGCACGAGGGAGCTTCCAGGGGGAAACGCCTGGTATCTTTATAGTCCTGTCGGGT
TTCGCCACCTCTGACTTGAGCGTCGATTTTTGTGATGCTCGTCAGGGGGGCGGAGCCTATGGAAAAACGC
CAGCAACGCGGCCTTTTTACGGTTCCTGGCCTTTTGCTGGCCTTTTGCTCACATGTTCTTTCCTGCGTTA
TCCCCTGATTCTGTGGATAACCGTATTACCGCCATGCAT
